>Addgene plasmid #36271 | pEH-2 | depositor full sequence | sequence record 45412 | pEH-2 sequence 6685 bps
GCAAACTATTAACTGGCGAACTACTTACTCTAGCTTCCCGGCAACAATTAATAGACTGGATGGAGGCGGA
TAAAGTTGCAGGACCACTTCTGCGCTCGGCCCTTCCGGCTGGCTGGTTTATTGCTGATAAATCTGGAGCC
GGTGAGCGTGGGTCTCGCGGTATCATTGCAGCACTGGGGCCAGATGGTAAGCCCTCCCGTATCGTAGTTA
TCTACACGACGGGGAGTCAGGCAACTATGGATGAACGAAATAGACAGATCGCTGAGATAGGTGCCTCACT
GATTAAGCATTGGTAACTGTCAGACCAAGTTTACTCATATATACTTTAGATTGATT
[125 nt withheld, positions 337-461]
C
[141 nt withheld, positions 463-603]
CCTTTGACGTTGGAGTCCACGTTCTTTAATAGTGGACTCTTGTTCCAAACTTGAACAACACTCAACCCTA
TCTCGGGCTATTCTTTTGATTTATAAGGGATTTTGCCGATTTCGGCCTATTGGTTAAAAAATGAGCTGAT
TTAACAAAAATTTAACGCGAATTTTAACAAAATATTAACGTTTACAATTTAAAAGGATCTAGGTGAAGAT
CCTTTTTGATAATCTCATGACCAAAATCCCTTAACGTGAGTTTTCGTTCCACTGAGCGTCAGACCCCGTA
GAAAAGATCAAAGGATCTTCTTGAGATCCTTTTTTTCTGCGCGTAATCTGCTGCTTGCAAACAAAAAAAC
CACCGCTACCAGCGGTGGTTTGTTTGCCGGATCAAGAGCTACCAACTCTTTTTCCGAAGGTAACTGGCTT
CAGCAGAGCGCAGATACCAAATACTGTCCTTCTAGTGTAGCCGTAGTTAGGCCACCACTTCAAGAACTCT
GTAGCACCGCCTACATACCTCGCTCTGCTAATCCTGTTACCAGTCAGGCATTTGAGAAGCACACGGTCAC
ACTGCTTCCGGTAGTCAATAAACCGGTAAACCAGCAATAGACATAAGCGGCTATTTAACGACCCTGCCCT
GAACCGACGACCGGGTCGAATTTGCTTTCGAATTTCTGCCATTCATCCGCTTATTATCACTTATTCAGGC
GTAGCACCAGGCGTTTAAGGGCACCAATAACTGCCTTAAAAAAATTACGCCCCGCCCTGCCACTCATCGC
AGTACTGTTGTAATTCATTAAGCATTCTGCCGACATGGAAGCCATCACAGACGGCATGATGAACCTGAAT
CGCCAGCGGCATCAGCACCTTGTCGCCTTGCGTATAATATTTGCCCATGGTGAAAACGGGGGCGAAGAAG
TTGTCCATATTGGCCACGTTTAAATCAAAACTGGTGAAACTCACCCAGGGATTGGCTGAGACGAAAAACA
TATTCTCAATAAACCCTTTAGGGAAATAGGCCAGGTTTTCACCGTAACACGCCACATCTTGCGAATATAT
GTGTAGAAACTGCCGGAAATCGTCGTGGTATTCACTCCAGAGCGATGAAAACGTTTCAGTTTGCTCATGG
AAAACGGTGTAACAAGGGTGAACACTATCCCATATCACCAGCTCACCGTCTTTCATTGCCATACGGAATT
CCGGATGAGCATTCATCAGGCGGGCAAGAATGTGAATAAAGGCCGGATAAAACTTGTGCTTATTTTTCTT
TACGGTCTTTAAAAAGGCCGTAATATCCAGCTGAACGGTCTGGTTATAGGTACATTGAGCAACTGACTGA
AATGCCTCAAAATGTTCTTTACGATGCCATTGGGATATATCAACGGTGGTATATCCAGTGATTTTTTTCT
CCATTTTAGCTTCCTTAGCTCCTGAAAATCTCGATAACTCAAAAAATACGCCCGGTAGTGATCTTATTTC
ATTATGGTGAAAGTTGGAACCTCTTACGTGCCGATCAACGTCTCATTTTCGCCAAAAGTTGGCCCAGGGC
TTCCCGGTATCAACAGGGACACCAGGATTTATTTATTCTGCGAAGTGATCTTCCGTCACAGGTATTTATT
CGGCGCAAAGTGCGTCGGGTGATGCTGCCAACTTACTGATTTAGTGTATGATGGTGTTTTTGAGGTGCTC
CAGTGGCTTCTGTTTCTATCAGCTGTCCCTCCTGTTCAGCTACTGACGGGGTGGTGCGTAACGGCAAAAG
CACCGCCGGACATCAGCGCTAGCGGAGTGTATACTGGCTTACTATGTTGGCACTGATGAGGGTGTCAGTG
AAGTGCTTCATGTGGCAGGAGAAAAAAGGCTGCACCGGTGCGTCAGCAGAATATGTGATACAGGATATAT
TCCGCTTCCTCGCTCACTGACTCGCTACGCTCGGTCGTTCGACTGCGGCGAGCGGAAATGGCTTACGAAC
GGGGCGGAGATTTCCTGGAAGATGCCAGGAAGATACTTAACAGGGAAGTGAGAGGGCCGCGGCAAAGCCG
TTTTTCCATAGGCTCCGCCCCCCTGACAAGCATCACGAAATCTGACGCTCAAATCAGTGGTGGCGAAACC
CGACAGGACTATAAAGATACCAGGCGTTTCCCCCTGGCGGCTCCCTCGTGCGCTCTCCTGTTCCTGCCTT
TCGGTTTACCGGTGTCATTCCGCTGTTATGGCCGCGTTTGTCTCATTCCACGCCTGACACTCAGTTCCGG
GTAGGCAGTTCGCTCCAAGCTGGACTGTATGCACGAACCCCCCGTTCAGTCCGACCGCTGCGCCTTATCC
GGTAACTATCGTCTTGAGTCCAACCCGGAAAGACATGCAAAAGCACCACTGGCAGCAGCCACTGGTAATT
GATTTAGAGGAGTTAGTCTTGAAGTCATGCGCCGGTTAAGGCTAAACTGAAAGGACAAGTTTTGGTGACT
GCGCTCCTCCAAGCCAGTTACCTCGGTTCAAAGAGTTGGTAGCTCAGAGAACCTTCGAAAAACCGCCCTG
CAAGGCGGTTTTTTCGTTTTCAGAGCAAGAGATTACGCGCAGACCAAAACGATCTCAAGAAGATCATCTT
ATTAATCAGATAAAATATTTGCTCATGAGCCCGAAGTGGCGAGCCCGATCTTCCCCATCGGTGATGTCGG
CGATATAGGCGCCAGCAACCGCACCTGTGGCGCCGGTGATGCCGGCCACGATGCGTCCGGCGTAGAGGAT
CTGCTCATGTTTGACAGCTTATCATCGATGCATAATGTGCCTGTCAAATGGACGAAGCAGGGATTCTGCA
AACCCTATGCTACTCCGTCAAGCCGTCAATTGTCTGATTCGTTACCAATTATGACAACTTGACGGCTACA
TCATTCACTTTTTCTTCACAACCGGCACGGAACTCGCTCGGGCTGGCCCCGGTGCATTTTTTAAATACCC
GCGAGAAATAGAGTTGATCGTCAAAACCAACATTGCGACCGACGGTGGCGATAGGCATCCGGGTGGTGCT
CAAAAGCAGCTTCGCCTGGCTGATACGTTGGTCCTCGCGCCAGCTTAAGACGCTAATCCCTAACTGCTGG
CGGAAAAGATGTGACAGACGCGACGGCGACAAGCAAACATGCTGTGCGACGCTGGCGATATCAAAATTGC
TGTCTGCCAGGTGATCGCTGATGTACTGACAAGCCTCGCGTACCCGATTATCCATCGGTGGATGGAGCGA
CTCGTTAATCGCTTCCATGCGCCGCAGTAACAATTGCTCAAGCAGATTTATCGCCAGCAGCTCCGAATAG
CGCCCTTCCCCTTGCCCGGCGTTAATGATTTGCCCAAACAGGTCGCTGAAATGCGGCTGGTGCGCTTCAT
CCGGGCGAAAGAACCCCGTATTGGCAAATATTGACGGCCAGTTAAGCCATTCATGCCAGTAGGCGCGCGG
ACGAAAGTAAACCCACTGGTGATACCATTCGCGAGCCTCCGGATGACGACCGTAGTGATGAATCTCTCCT
GGCGGGAACAGCAAAATATCACCCGGTCGGCAAACAAATTCTCGTCCCTGATTTTTCACCACCCCCTGAC
CGCGAATGGTGAGATTGAGAATATAACCTTTCATTCCCAGCGGTCGGTCGATAAAAAAATCGAGATAACC
GTTGGCCTCAATCGGCGTTAAACCCGCCACCAGATGGGCATTAAACGAGTATCCCGGCAGCAGGGGATCA
TTTTGCGCTTCAGCCATACTTTTCATACTCCCGCCATTCAGAGAAGAAACCAATTGTCCATATTGCATCA
GACATTGCCGTCACTGCGTCTTTTACTGGCTCTTCTCGCTAACCAAACCGGTAACCCCGCTTATTAAAAG
CATTCTGTAACAAAGCGGGACCAAAGCCATGACAAAAACGCGTAACAAAAGTGTCTATAATCACGGCAGA
AAAGTCCACATTGATTATTTGCACGGCGTCACACTTTGCTATGCCATAGCATTTTTATCCATAAGATTAG
CGGATCCTACCTGACGCTTTTTATCGCAACTCTCTACTGTTTCTCCATACCCGTTTTTTTGGGCTAGCGA
ATTCGAGCTCGGTACCCGGGGATCCGCTAGCGAATTCGAGCTCGGTACCCGGGGATCCTCTAGAAATAAT
TTTGTTTAACTTTAAGAAGGAGATATACATATGCTCGAATTGCTTTACACCGCCCTTCTCTACCTTATTC
AGCCGCTGATCTGGATACGGCTCTGGGTGCGCGGACGTAAGGCTCCGGCCTATCGAAAACGCTGGGGTGA
ACGTTACGGTTTTTACCGCCATCCGCTAAAACCAGGCGGCATTATGCTGCACTCCGTCTCCGTCGGTGAA
ACTCTGGCGGCAATCCCGTTGGTGCGCGCGCTGCGTCATCGTTATCCTGATTTACCGATTACCGTAACAA
CCATGACGCCAACCGGTTCGGAGCGCGTACAATCGGCTTTCGGGAAGGATGTTCAGCACGTTTATCTGCC
GTATGATCTGCCCGATGCACTCAACCGTTTCCTGAATAAAGTCGACCCTAAACTGGTGTTGATTATGGAA
ACCGAACTATGGCCTAACCTGATTGCGGCGCTACATAAACGTAAAATTCCGCTGGTGATCGCTAACGCGC
GACTCTCTGCCCGCTCGGCCGCAGGTTATGCCAAACTGGGTAAATTCGTCCGTCGCTTGCTGCGTCGTAT
TACGCTGATTGCTGCGCAGGATAACATTAGTGGAAAACGCTATGCCACTTTGGGCTATCCAAAGGAAAAA
TTGAATATCACGGGCAATATTAAATATGATCTCAATACGAATGATGAACTATTACGTAAAATTGATTCAT
TGCGCACCCTTTGGAAACAAGATCGCCCAATATGGATTGCTGCCAGCACGCATAATGGAGAAGATGAAAT
CATTTTAAAATCTCACCGCGCTTTGTTAGCAAAATACCCAAATTTATTGTTATTGCTCGTTCCTCGCCAT
CCAGAGCGTTTTAATGTGGTGGCTGATTTACTTAAAAAGGAAAAATTTCAATTTATTCGTCGCTCCACAA
ATGAATTACCAAATGAAAATACCCAAGTGATTTTGGGCGATAGTATGGGCGAATTGATGTTGATGTATGG
CATTTCCGATATTGCTTTTGTGGGTGGAAGCCTTGTGAAACACGGGGGGCATAATCCTTTAGAACCTCTT
GCATTTAAAATGCCAGTGATTACTGGCAAGCATACTTTCAATTTTCCCGAGATATTTCGAATGCTGGTAG
AAGTGCAAGGTGTGTTGGAAGTTAATTCAACCGCAGATGCCTTAGAACGCGCCGTAGAAGCCTTATTAAA
CTCAAAAGAATCCCGCGAACGTTTAGGTAATGCTGGCTATGAAGTGCTGATGGAAAACCGAGGGGCATTA
CAGCGTTTGTTAGATTTATTAAAACCTTATTTGGAGCGCAATGTATGAAAGCTTGGCTGTTTTGGCGGAT
GAGAGAAGATTTTCAGCCTGATACAGATTAAATCAGAACGCAGAAGCGGTCTGATAAAACAGAATTTGCC
TGGCGGCAGTAGCGCGGTGGTCCCACCTGACCCCATGCCGAACTCAGAAGTGAAACGCCGTAGCGCCGAT
GGTAGTGTGGGGTCTCCCCATGCGAGAGTAGGGAACTGCCAGGCATCAAATAAAACGAAAGGCTCAGTCG
AAAGACTGGGCCTTTCGTTTTATCTGTTGTTTGTCGGTGAACGCTCTCCTGAGTAGGACAAATCCGCCGG
GAGCGGATTTGAACGTTGCGAAGCAACGGCCCGGAGGGTGGCGGGCAGGACGCCCGCCATAAACTGCCAG
GCATCAAATTAAGCAGAAGGCCATCCTGACGGATGGCCTTTTTGCGTTTCTACAAACTCTTTTGTTTATT
TTTCTAAATACATTCAAATATGTATCCGCTCATGAGACAATAACCCTGATAAATGCTTCAATAATATTGA
AAAAGGAAGAGTATGAGTATTCAACATTTCCGTGTCGCCCTTATTCCCTTTTTTGCGGCATTTTGCCTTC
CTGTTTTTGCTCACCCAGAAACGCTGGTGAAAGTAAAAGATGCTGAAGATCAGTTGGGTGCA
Features (pLannotate 1.2.2; 21 found; start..end, strand, type, name):
      1..295     +  CDS            bla(M) (fragment): β-lactamase lacking the signal sequence; bla(M); allows cytosolic expression of β-lactamase
    338..793     +  rep_origin     f1 ori (sequence partly withheld): f1 bacteriophage origin of replication; arrow indicates direction of (+) strand synthesis
    904..1137    +  rep_origin     ori (fragment): high-copy-number ColE1/pMB1/pBR322/pUC origin of replication
   1348..2007    -  CDS            CmR: chloramphenicol acetyltransferase; cat; confers resistance to chloramphenicol
   2008..2110    -  promoter       cat promoter: promoter of the E. coli cat gene encoding chloramphenicol acetyltransferase
   2231..2374    +  mobile_element IS1 (fragment): prokaryotic transposable element IS1
   2493..2548    -  rep_origin     RSF ori (fragment): Plasmids containing the RSF 1030 origin of replication can be propagated in E. coli cells that contain additional plasmids with compatible origins.
   2636..3181    -  rep_origin     p15A ori: Plasmids containing the medium-copy-number p15A origin of replication can be propagated in E. coli cells that contain a second plasmid with the ColE1 origin.
   3214..3334    -  CDS            TcR (fragment): tetracycline efflux protein; tet; confers resistance to tetracycline
   3344..3362    +  promoter       tet promoter (fragment): E. coli promoter for tetracycline efflux protein gene
   3452..4330    -  CDS            araC: L-arabinose regulatory protein; araC
   4357..4641    +  promoter       araBAD promoter: araBAD; promoter of the L-arabinose operon of E. coli; the araC regulatory gene is transcribed in the opposite direction (Guzman et al., 1995)
   4662..4693    +  misc_feature   MCS (fragment): pUC18/19 multiple cloning site
   4695..4727    +  misc_feature   MCS (fragment): pUC18/19 multiple cloning site
   4734..4756    +  RBS            RBS: efficient ribosome binding site from bacteriophage T7 gene 10 (Olins and Rangwala, 1989)
   4764..6038    +  CDS            waaA: KDTA_HAEIN - Also known as kdtA. Experimental evidence at protein level: Swiss-Prot protein existence level 1. Involved in lipopolysaccharide (LPS) biosynthesis. Catalyzes the transfer of a single 3-deoxy-D-manno-octulosonate (Kdo) residue from CMP-Kdo to lipid IV(A), the tetraacyldisaccharide-1,4'- bisphosphate precursor of lipid A. Is strictly monofunctional, i.e. is capable of adding only a single Kdo residue to the acceptor lipid. From Haemophilus influenzae (strain ATCC 51907 / DSM 11121 / KW20 / Rd).
   6131..6246    +  ncRNA          5S rRNA: Accession: RF00001 - 5S ribosomal RNA
   6250..6336    +  terminator     rrnB T1 terminator: Escherichia coli rrnB; transcription terminator T1 from the E. coli rrnB gene
   6428..6455    +  terminator     rrnB T2 terminator: transcription terminator T2 from the E. coli rrnB gene
   6474..6565    +  promoter       AmpR promoter: bla
   6566..6685    +  CDS            AmpR (fragment): β-lactamase; bla; confers resistance to ampicillin, carbenicillin, and related antibiotics
