[The description below was written by a language model from this plasmid's Addgene catalogue record and pLannotate feature annotations shown in this document.]
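Description:
pEH-2 is a bacterial expression plasmid built on the pBAD33.1 backbone, designed for arabinose-regulated protein production in E. coli. It replicates from the medium-copy p15A origin, which is compatible with ColE1-type plasmids in the same cell, and is selected with chloramphenicol through a cat gene driven by its own promoter. An f1 phage origin is also present. The annotation picks up several backbone remnants: partial β-lactamase sequence with the AmpR promoter spanning the numbering origin, and fragments of a tetracycline resistance gene, IS1, and ColE1 and RSF origins. These are only fragments, and the record lists chloramphenicol as the sole resistance.

The expression cassette consists of the araC regulator transcribed divergently from the araBAD promoter. This is followed by polylinker remnants, the efficient ribosome binding site from phage T7 gene 10, a roughly 1.3 kb open reading frame, and the rrnB T1 and T2 terminators with the adjacent 5S rRNA segment. The catalogue names the insert only as EH-2. The automated annotation matches the reading frame to waaA (kdtA) of Haemophilus influenzae, the monofunctional Kdo transferase that adds a single Kdo residue from CMP-Kdo to the lipid IV(A) precursor of lipid A.

The associated publication concerns interchangeable domains in the E. coli and H. influenzae Kdo transferases, and the name suggests that EH-2 may be a chimera of the two enzymes. However, the record does not define the domain composition or junction, and the annotation reports only the Haemophilus match. The plasmid suits tunable, arabinose-induced expression of this Kdo transferase variant for studies of lipopolysaccharide biosynthesis and of what determines how many Kdo residues are transferred.
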