Addgene plasmid #36271: pEH-2
Depositing lab: Christian Raetz. Depositing organization: Duke University. Publication: Interchangeable domains in the Kdo transferases of Escherichia coli and Haemophilus influenzae. Chung HS, Raetz CR. Biochemistry. 2010 May 18;49(19):4126-37. 10.1021/bi100343e PubMed 20394418.
Backbone
  Vector backbone: pBAD33.1
Growth in bacteria
  Bacterial resistance: Chloramphenicol, 25 μg/mL
  Growth temperature: 37°C
  Growth strain: DH5alpha
  Copy number: Unknown
Gene/Insert
  Gene/Insert name: EH-2
Terms and licenses: Academic/Nonprofit Terms; Industry Terms: Not Available to Industry
How to cite: pEH-2 was a gift from Christian Raetz (Addgene plasmid # 36271 ; http://n2t.net/addgene:36271 ; RRID:Addgene_36271)
