>Addgene plasmid #36271 | pEH-2 | addgene partial sequence | sequence record 47477 | pBAD-Fwd
AAGAAGGAGATATACATATGCTCGAATTGCTTTACACCGCCCTTCTCTACCTTATTCAGCCGCTGATCTG
GATACGGCTCTGGGTGCGCGGACGTAAGGCTCCGGCCTATCGAAAACGCTGGGGTGAACGTTACGGTTTT
TACCGCCATCCGCTAAAACCAGGCGGCATTATGCTGCACTCCGTCTCCGTCGGTGAAACTCTGGCGGCAA
TCCCGTTGGTGCGCGCGCTGCGTCATCGTTATCCTGATTTACCGATTACCGTAACAACCATGACGCCAAC
CGGTTCGGAGCGCGTACAATCGGCTTTCGGGAAGGATGTTCAGCACGTTTATCTGCCGTATGATCTGCCC
GATGCACTCAACCGTTTCCTGAATAAAGTCGACCCTAAACTGGTGTTGATTATGGAAACCGAACTATGGC
CTAACCTGATTGCGGCGCTACATAAACGTAAAATTCCGCTGGTGATCGCTAACGCGCGACTCTCTGCCCG
CTCGGCCGCAGGTTATGCCAAACTGGGTAAATTCGTCCGTCGCTTGCTGCGTCGTATTACGCTGATTGCT
GCGCAGGATAACATTAGTGGAAAACGCTATGCCACTTTGGGCTATCCAAAGGAAAAATTGAATATCACGG
GCAATATTAAATATGATCTCAATACGAATGATGAACTATTACGTAAAATTGATTCATTGCGCACCCTTTG
GAAACAAGATCGCCCAATATGGATTGCTGCCAGCACGCATAATGG
